>Addgene plasmid #17165 | M72 Super(16X)TOPFLASH | addgene partial sequence | sequence record 52780 | LucNRev 5'-CCTTATGCAGTTGCTCTCC-3'
GGCCTTTCTTTATGTTTTTGGCGTCTTCCATGGTGGCTTTACCAACAGTACCGGAAATGCCAAGCTTTTT
ACCAACAGTACCGGAATGCCAAGCTGGAATTCGAGCTTCCATTATATACCCTCTAGAGTCTAGATCTCGA
GCCCGGGCTAGCACGCGGGCGCGACGCGTCCTTTGATCTTACCCCCTTTGATCTTACCCCCTTTGATCTT
ACCCCCTTTGATCTCGCGCCCCTTTGATCTTACCCCCTTTGATCTTACCCCCTTTGATCTTACCCCCTTT
GATCTCGCGCCCCTTTGATCTTACCCCCTTTGATCTTACCCCCTTTGATCTCGCGTAAGAGCTCGGTACC
TATCGATAGAGAAATGTTCTGGCACCTGCACTTGCACTGGGGACAGCCTATTTTGCTAGTTTGTTTTGTT
TCGTTTTGTTTTGATGGAGAGCGTATGTTAGTACTATCGATTCACACAAAAAACCAACACACAGATGTAA
TGAAAATAAAGATATTTTATTGCGGCCGCTCCAAGTACCTCCCGTACCTTAATATTACTTACTTATCATG
GTAGCTTGGGCTGGCGTAATAGCGAAGAGGCCCGCACCGATCGCCCTTCCCAACAGTTGCGCAGCCTGAA
TGGCGAATGGCAAATTGTAAGCGTTAATATTTTGTTAAAATTCGCGTTAAATTTTTGTTAAATCAGCTCA
TTTTTTAACCAATAGGCCGAAATCGGCAAAATCCCTTATAAAATCAAAAGAATAGACCGAGATAGGGTTG
AGTGTTGTTC
