[The description below was written by a language model from this plasmid's Addgene catalogue record.]
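Description:
M72 Super(16X)TOPFLASH is a firefly luciferase reporter plasmid for measuring beta-catenin-mediated transcriptional activation, the readout of canonical Wnt signalling. It is built on the commercial pTA-Luc backbone (about 4.8 kb without the insert), which supplies a minimal viral TA promoter positioned upstream of the firefly luciferase coding sequence. The plasmid is propagated in bacteria under ampicillin selection. The record lists a recombination-deficient strain as the propagation host, which is consistent with the highly repetitive nature of the insert, and gives the copy number as unknown. No origin of replication or mammalian selection marker is described, and no feature table is provided.

The insert is an array of sixteen tandem TCF/LEF binding sites, each separated by a short spacer, cloned into the MluI site upstream of the minimal promoter. On its own the TA promoter gives little transcription. When beta-catenin is stabilised and associates with TCF/LEF factors bound to the array, luciferase expression is strongly induced. The design follows the original TOPflash concept, but the depositor describes it as having a much higher signal-to-noise ratio. In HEK cells, maximal activation is roughly 100-fold with Wnt stimulation and up to about 1,000-fold with phosphorylation-site mutants of beta-catenin. The recommended negative control is the companion Super8XFOPflash plasmid, which carries mutated TCF/LEF sites. The construct is associated with a functional genomic analysis of the Wnt-wingless pathway and is suited to transfection-based assays of pathway activity.
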