Addgene plasmid #17165: M72 Super(16X)TOPFLASH
Depositing lab: Randall Moon. Publication: Functional genomic analysis of the Wnt-wingless signaling pathway. DasGupta R, Kaykas A, Moon RT, Perrimon N. Science. 2005 May 6;308(5723):826-33. doi: 10.1126/science.1109374. Epub 2005 Apr 7. PubMed 15817814.
Backbone
  Vector backbone: pTA-Luc
  Backbone manufacturer: Clontech
  Backbone size w/o insert (bp): 4800
  Vector type: Luciferase
Growth in bacteria
  Bacterial resistance: Ampicillin, 100 μg/mL
  Growth temperature: 37°C
  Growth strain: Stbl3
  Growth instructions: Stbl3
  Copy number: Unknown
Gene/Insert
  Gene/Insert name: 16x Tcf/Lef sites
  Tag / fusion protein: luciferase (C terminal on backbone)
  Cloning method: Restriction Enzyme; 5′ cloning site MluI (unknown if destroyed); 3′ cloning site MluI (unknown if destroyed)
  Sequencing primers: 5′ n/a; 3′ LucNRev
Terms and licenses: Academic/Nonprofit Terms; Industry Terms: Not Available to Industry
Depositor comments: Description: This is a luciferase reporter of beta-catenin-mediated transcriptional activation. The idea for the construct is from Hans Clevers lab, who designed the original TOPflash. However, this version has a much higher signal/noise ratio. In HEK cells, maximal activation of this reporter is ~100-fold (activation by Wnt) up to ~1,000-fold (activation by phosphorylation mutants of beta-catenin). The appropriate control plasmid is clone M51, Super8XFOPflash, which has mutant TCF/LEF binding sites. This construct was made by Ajamete Kaykas in the Moon lab. The backbone is the pTA-Luc vector of Clontech, which provides a minimal TA viral promoter driving expression of the firefly luciferase gene (see company publications for details). 16 TCF/LEF binding sites were cloned into the Mlu1 site of this vector (16 copies of: AGATCAAAGGgggta, with TCF/LEF binding site in CAP letters, and a spacer in lower case, separating each copy of the TCF/LEF site). Reference: Made by Ajamete Kaykas, citation Science 308: 826-833 (2005)
How to cite: M72 Super(16X)TOPFLASH was a gift from Randall Moon (Addgene plasmid # 17165)
